Addgene plasmid #72029: Sema4b-AP-His
Purpose: Expresses the extracellular region of the Sema4B protein, C-terminally fused to alkaline phosphatase + 6X histidine tag.
Depositing lab: Woj Wojtowicz. Depositing organization: University of California, Berkeley. Publication: An extracellular biochemical screen reveals that FLRTs and Unc5s mediate neuronal subtype recognition in the retina. Visser JJ, Cheng Y, Perry SC, Chastain AB, Parsa B, Masri SS, Ray TA, Kay JN, Wojtowicz WM. Elife. 2015 Dec 3;4. pii: e08149. doi: 10.7554/eLife.08149. PubMed 26633812.
Backbone
  Vector backbone: pCMVi-SV40ori
  Vector type: Mammalian Expression
Growth in bacteria
  Bacterial resistance: Ampicillin, 100 μg/mL
  Growth temperature: 37°C
  Growth strain: DH5alpha
  Copy number: High Copy
Gene/Insert
  Gene/Insert name: Sema4b (alt names: Semaphorin 4B; SemC; Sema; NCBI gene ID 20352; Reference sequence NM_013659.4)
  Species: M. musculus (mouse)
  Insert size (bp): 2100
  Entrez Gene: Sema4b (a.k.a. SemC, Semac, mKIAA1745)
  Promoter: CMV
  Tag / fusion protein: AP-His (C terminal on backbone)
  Cloning method: Restriction Enzyme; 5′ cloning site NotI (not destroyed); 3′ cloning site AscI (not destroyed)
  Sequencing primers: 5′ GTCAGAGGTAACTCCCGTTGC; 3′ GAGGTTCTTGGCGGCTGTC
Terms and licenses: Academic/Nonprofit Terms; Industry Terms: Not Available to Industry
How to cite: Sema4b-AP-His was a gift from Woj Wojtowicz (Addgene plasmid # 72029 ; http://n2t.net/addgene:72029 ; RRID:Addgene_72029)
