[The description below was written by a language model from this plasmid's Addgene catalogue record and pLannotate feature annotations shown in this document.]
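Description:
Sema4b-AP-His is an 8.6 kb mammalian expression plasmid built on the pCMVi-SV40ori backbone that produces a soluble, tagged form of mouse Semaphorin 4B. The roughly 2.1 kb insert encodes only the extracellular region of Sema4b and was cloned between NotI and AscI sites, both of which are retained. This places it in frame with a backbone-encoded C-terminal fusion of human placental secreted alkaline phosphatase followed by a 6X histidine tag. The His tag is listed in the catalogue entry but is not separately annotated in the feature table. Transcription is driven by the human cytomegalovirus immediate early enhancer and promoter, followed by CMV intron A, an element commonly included to boost expression. It terminates at an SV40 polyadenylation signal.

In bacteria the plasmid is maintained at high copy through a ColE1/pUC-type origin and selected with ampicillin via the β-lactamase gene. The backbone also carries an f1 phage origin and short remnants of rop, bom and lacZα that are probably leftovers from earlier cloning vectors. An SV40 enhancer/early promoter region is also annotated, and this region contains the SV40 origin referred to in the backbone name. That origin would allow episomal amplification in cells expressing large T antigen. No mammalian selection marker is annotated, which is consistent with transient transfection.

The associated publication describes an extracellular biochemical screen for recognition molecules in the retina. In such a screen, the secreted ectodomain fusion can serve as a probe for receptor–ligand interactions: the alkaline phosphatase moiety gives an enzymatic readout of binding, while the histidine tag allows capture or purification.
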