Features (pLannotate 1.2.2; 14 found; start..end, strand, type, name):
     25..408     +  enhancer       CMV enhancer: human cytomegalovirus immediate early enhancer
    410..609     +  promoter       CMV promoter: human cytomegalovirus (CMV) immediate early promoter
    748..1573    +  intron         CMV intron A: human cytomegalovirus intron A (Chapman et al., 1991)
   1610..3709    +  CDS            Sema4b (fragment): SEM4B_MOUSE - Also known as Kiaa1745 Experimental evidence at protein level: Swiss-Prot protein existence level 1. Inhibits axonal extension by providing local signals to specify territories inaccessible for growing axons. From Mus musculus (Mouse).
   3731..5182    +  CDS            SEAP: secreted alkaline phosphatase from human placenta The natural enzyme has a C-terminal transmembrane sequence that is replaced by a GPI anchor.
   5241..5362    +  polyA_signal   SV40 poly(A) signal: SV40 polyadenylation signal
   5571..6159    -  rep_origin     ori: high-copy-number ColE1/pMB1/pBR322/pUC origin of replication
   6330..7190    -  CDS            AmpR: β-lactamase; bla; confers resistance to ampicillin, carbenicillin, and related antibiotics
   7191..7295    -  promoter       AmpR promoter: bla
   7390..7425    +  CDS            rop (fragment): Rop protein, which maintains plasmids at low copy number; rop
   7448..7778    +  promoter       SV40 promoter: SV40 enhancer and early promoter
   7901..8000    +  misc_feature   bom (fragment): basis of mobility region from pBR322
   8028..8456    -  rep_origin     f1 ori (sequence partly withheld): f1 bacteriophage origin of replication; arrow indicates direction of (+) strand synthesis
   8460..8617    -  CDS            lacZα (fragment): LacZα fragment of β-galactosidase; lacZ fragment
>Addgene plasmid #72029 | Sema4b-AP-His | depositor full sequence | sequence record 131215 | Full Sequence
GTCGAGGTCTCGACGGTATCGATTGACATTGATTATTGACTAGCTAGTTATTAATAGTAATCAATTACGG
GGTCATTAGTTCATAGCCCATATATGGAGTTCCGCGTTACATAACTTACGGTAAATGGCCCGCCTGGCTG
ACCGCCCAACGACCCCCGCCCATTGACGTCAATAATGACGTATGTTCCCATAGTAACGCCAATAGGGACT
TTCCATTGACGTCAATGGGTGGAGTATTTACGGTAAACTGCCCACTTGGCAGTACATCAAGTGTATCATA
TGCCAAGTCCGCCCCCTATTGACGTCAATGACGGTAAATGGCCCGCCTGGCATTATGCCCAGTACATGAC
CTTACGGGACTTTCCTACTTGGCAGTACATCTACGTATTAGTCATCGCTATTACCATGGTGATGCGGTTT
TGGCAGTACACCAATGGGCGTGGATAGCGGTTTGACTCACGGGGATTTCCAAGTCTCCACCCCATTGACG
TCAATGGGAGTTTGTTTTGGCACCAAAATCAACGGGACTTTCCAAAATGTCGTAATAACCCCGCCCCGTT
GACGCAAATGGGCGGTAGGCGTGTACGGTGGGAGGTCTATATAAGCAGAGCTCGTTTAGTGAACCGTCAG
ATCGCCTGGAGACGCCATCCACGCTGTTTTGACCTCCATAGAAGACACCGGGACCGATCCAGCCTCCGCG
GCCGGGAACGGTGCATTGGAACGCGGATTCCCCGTGCCAAGAGTGACGTAAGTACCGCCTATAGACTCTA
TAGGCACACCCCTTTGGCTCTTATGCATGCTATACTGTTTTTGGCTTGGGGCCTATACACCCCCGCTTCC
ATATGCTATAGGTGATGGTATAGCTTAGCCTATAGGTGTGGGTTATTGACCATTATTGACCACTCCCCTA
TTGGTGACGATACTTTCCATTACTAATCCATAACATGGCTCTTTGCCACAACTATCTCTATTGGCTATAT
GCCAATACTCTGTCCTTCAGAGACTGACACGGACTCTGTATTTTTACAGGATGGGGTCCCATTTATTATT
TACAAATTCACATATACAACAACGCCGTCCCCCGTGCCCGCAGTTTTTATTAAACATAGCGTGGGATCTC
CACGCGAATCTCGGGTACGTGTTCCGGACATGGGCTCTTCTCCGGTAGCGGCGGAGCTTCCACATCCGAG
CCCTGGTCCCATGCCTCCAGCGGCTCATGGTCGCTCGGCAGCTCCTTGCTCCTAACAGTGGAGGCCAGAC
TTAGGCACAGCACAATGCCCACCACCACCAGTGTGCCGCACAAGGCCGTGGCGGTAGGGTATGTGTCTGA
AAATGAGCTCGGAGATTGGGCTCGCACCGCTGACGCAGATGGAAGACTTAAGGCAGCGGCAGAAGAAGAT
GCAGGCAGCTGAGTTGTTGTATTCTGATAAGAGTCAGAGGTAACTCCCGTTGCGGTGCTGTTAACGGTGG
AGGGCAGTGTAGTCTGAGCAGTACTCGTTGCTGCCGCGCGCGCCACCAGACATAATAGCTGACAGACTAA
CAGACTGTTCCTTTCCATGGGTCTTTTCTGCAGAAGCTTGAATTCTCGAGGATCCGCGGCCGCGCCACCA
TGGGCCGGGCGAGCCGCTCCGCTGTCCTGCGGCGCGCGCTGCTGCTGCTGCTGCTACTGCTGCTGCTGCG
GACGACGACTACGCGGGCGCTCGGCCCCCGGATCAGTGTGCCGCTGGGCTCTGAAGAAAGGCTGATTAGA
AAATTTGAAGCTGAAAACATCTCCAACTACACGGCCCTTCTGCTGAGCCAGGATGGCAAGACGCTGTATG
TGGGGGCCCGAGAGGCCCTCTTTGCACTTAACAGCAACCTCAGCTTCTTGCCAGGCGGGGAGTACCAAGA
GCTGCTGTGGAGTGCAGATGCTGACAGGAAGCAGCAGTGCAGCTTCAAGGGCAAGGACCCAAAGCGTGAC
TGTCAAAACTACATCAAGATCCTCCTGCCACTCAACAGCAGCCACCTGCTCACCTGTGGCACGGCCGCCT
TCAGCCCCCTGTGTGCTTACATTCACATAGCGAGCTTTACTTTAGCCCAAGATGAGGCCGGCAATGTCAT
TCTGGAGGATGGCAAGGGTCGTTGTCCCTTTGACCCCAACTTCAAGTCCACGGCTCTGGTGGTTGATGGT
GAGCTGTACACTGGAACAGTCAGTAGCTTCCAGGGAAACGACCCAGCCATTTCCCGGAGCCAGAGTTCCC
GCCCCACCAAGACTGAGAGCTCCCTCAACTGGCTACAAGACCCTGCCTTTGTGGCCTCGGCCTACGTCCC
CGAGAGCCTGGGCAGCCCCATAGGTGATGATGATAAGATCTACTTCTTCTTCAGCGAGACGGGCCAGGAG
TTTGAGTTCTTTGAGAACACCATCGTGTCCCGAGTTGCCCGAGTCTGTAAGGGCGATGAGGGTGGAGAGC
GGGTGTTGCAGCAACGCTGGACCTCCTTTCTCAAGGCTCAGCTCCTGTGCTCCCGGCCTGATGATGGCTT
TCCCTTTAACGTGCTACAAGATGTCTTCACCCTGAACCCCAACCCTCAGGATTGGCGCAAGACCCTTTTC
TATGGGGTCTTTACCTCCCAGTGGCACAGAGGGACCACAGAAGGCTCTGCCATCTGCGTCTTCACCATGA
ATGATGTGCAGAAGGCCTTTGACGGCCTGTACAAGAAAGTAAACAGAGAGACACAGCAGTGGTATACCGA
GACCCACCAGGTGCCCACACCGCGGCCGGGAGCGTGCATTACCAACAGTGCCCGGGAACGGAAGATCAAC
TCGTCCCTGCAGCTCCCAGACCGAGTGCTGAACTTCCTCAAGGATCACTTCTTGATGGATGGGCAGGTCC
GCAGTCGCCTGCTGCTGCTGCAGCCCAGAGCCCGCTACCAGCGTGTGGCTGTGCACCGTGTGCCTGGCCT
GCACAGCACTTATGATGTCCTATTTCTGGGCACTGGTGATGGCCGCCTGCACAAAGCAGTGACCCTGAGC
TCCAGAGTCCACATCATTGAGGAGCTGCAGATCTTCCCTCAAGGACAGCCTGTGCAGAACCTGCTCTTGG
ACAGCCATGGGGGACTGTTGTATGCCTCCTCCCATTCCGGGGTGGTGCAAGTGCCCGTAGCCAACTGCAG
CCTGTACCCAACCTGTGGAGACTGCCTCCTGGCTCGAGACCCCTACTGCGCCTGGACTGGCTCTGCCTGC
AGGCTCGCTAGCCTCTACCAGCCTGATCTGGCCTCCAGGCCATGGACCCAGGACATTGAGGGTGCCAGTG
TCAAGGAACTCTGCAAGAATTCCTCATACAAGGCCCGGTTTCTTGTGCCAGGTAAGCCATGTAAACAAGT
CCAGATCCAACCAAACACAGTGAACACCCTGGCCTGCCCACTCCTCTCAAACCTGGCCACTCGGCTCTGG
GTGCACAATGGAGCCCCAGTCAATGCCTCTGCCTCCTGCCGCGTGTTACCCACCGGGGACCTGCTGCTGG
TGGGCAGCCAGCAGGGTTTGGGGGTGTTCCAGTGTTGGTCGATAGAAGAAGGATTCCAGCAGCTTGTGGC
CAGCTACTGCCCAGAGGTGATGGAGGAGGGGGTAATGGACCAAAAGAACCAGCGTGATGGTACCCCAGTC
ATTATCAACACATCACGAGTGAGTGCACCGGCTGGTGGCAGGGCCAGCTGGGGTGCGGACAAGTCCTACG
GCGCGCCTGGATCTTCCGGAATCATCCCAGTTGAGGAGGAGAACCCGGACTTCTGGAACCGCGAGGCAGC
CGAGGCCCTGGGTGCCGCCAAGAAGCTGCAGCCTGCACAGACAGCCGCCAAGAACCTCATCATCTTCCTG
GGCGATGGGATGGGGGTGTCTACGGTGACAGCTGCCAGGATCCTAAAAGGGCAGAAGAAGGACAAACTGG
GGCCTGAGATACCCCTGGCCATGGACCGCTTCCCATATGTGGCTCTGTCCAAGACATACAATGTAGACAA
ACATGTGCCAGACAGTGGAGCCACAGCCACGGCCTACCTGTGCGGGGTCAAGGGCAACTTCCAGACCATT
GGCTTGAGTGCAGCCGCCCGCTTTAACCAGTGCAACACGACACGCGGCAACGAGGTCATCTCCGTGATGA
ATCGGGCCAAGAAAGCAGGGAAGTCAGTGGGAGTGGTAACCACCACACGAGTGCAGCACGCCTCGCCAGC
CGGCACCTACGCCCACACGGTGAACCGCAACTGGTACTCGGACGCCGACGTGCCTGCCTCGGCCCGCCAG
GAGGGGTGCCAGGACATCGCTACGCAGCTCATCTCCAACATGGACATTGACGTGATCCTAGGTGGGGGCC
GAAAGTACATGTTTCGCATGGGAACCCCAGACCCTGAGTACCCAGATGACTACAGCCAAGGTGGGACCAG
GCTGGACGGGAAGAATCTGGTGCAGGAATGGCTGGCGAAGCGCCAGGGTGCCCGGTACGTGTGGAACCGC
ACTGAGCTCATGCAGGCTTCCCTGGACCCGTCTGTGGCCCATCTCATGGGTCTCTTTGAGCCTGGAGACA
TGAAATACGAGATCCACCGAGACTCCACACTGGACCCCTCCCTGATGGAGATGACAGAGGCTGCCCTGCG
CCTGCTGAGCAGGAACCCCCGCGGCTTCTTCCTCTTCGTGGAGGGTGGTCGCATCGACCATGGTCATCAT
GAAAGCAGGGCTTACCGGGCACTGACTGAGACGATCATGTTCGACGACGCCATTGAGAGGGCGGGCCAGC
TCACCAGCGAGGAGGACACGCTGAGCCTCGTCACTGCCGACCACTCCCACGTCTTCTCCTTCGGAGGCTA
CCCCCTGCGAGGGAGCTCCATCTTCGGGCTGGCCCCTGGCAAGGCCCGGGACAGGAAGGCCTACACGGTC
CTCCTATACGGAAACGGTCCAGGCTATGTGCTCAAGGACGGCGCCCGGCCGGATGTTACCGAGAGCGAGA
GCGGGAGCCCCGAGTATCGGCAGCAGTCAGCAGTGCCCCTGGACGAAGAGACCCACGCAGGCGAGGACGT
GGCGGTGTTCGCGCGCGGCCCGCAGGCGCACCTGGTTCACGGCGTGCAGGAGCAGACCTTCATAGCGCAC
GTCATGGCCTTCGCCGCCTGCCTGGAGCCCTACACCGCCTGCGACCTGGCGCCCCCCGCCGGCACCACCG
ACGCCGCGCACCCGGGTCATCATCACCATCACCATTAATCTAGAGATCTTATTAAAGCAGAACTTGTTTA
TTGCAGCTTATAATGGTTACAAATAAAGCAATAGCATCACAAATTTCACAAATAAAGCATTTTTTTCACT
GCATTCTAGTTGTGGTTTGTCCAAACTCATCAATGTATCTTATCATGTCTGGTCGACTCTAGCTAGACTC
TTCCGCTTCCTCGCTCACTGACTCGCTGCGCTCGGTCGTTCGGCTGCGGCGAGCGGTATCAGCTCACTCA
AAGGCGGTAATACGGTTATCCACAGAATCAGGGGATAACGCAGGAAAGAACATGTGAGCAAAAGGCCAGC
AAAAGGCCAGGAACCGTAAAAAGGCCGCGTTGCTGGCGTTTTTCCATAGGCTCCGCCCCCCTGACGAGCA
TCACAAAAATCGACGCTCAAGTCAGAGGTGGCGAAACCCGACAGGACTATAAAGATACCAGGCGTTTCCC
CCTGGAAGCTCCCTCGTGCGCTCTCCTGTTCCGACCCTGCCGCTTACCGGATACCTGTCCGCCTTTCTCC
CTTCGGGAAGCGTGGCGCTTTCTCATAGCTCACGCTGTAGGTATCTCAGTTCGGTGTAGGTCGTTCGCTC
CAAGCTGGGCTGTGTGCACGAACCCCCCGTTCAGCCCGACCGCTGCGCCTTATCCGGTAACTATCGTCTT
GAGTCCAACCCGGTAAGACACGACTTATCGCCACTGGCAGCAGCCACTGGTAACAGGATTAGCAGAGCGA
GGTATGTAGGCGGTGCTACAGAGTTCTTGAAGTGGTGGCCTAACTACGGCTACACTAGAAGAACAGTATT
TGGTATCTGCGCTCTGCTGAAGCCAGTTACCTTCGGAAAAAGAGTTGGTAGCTCTTGATCCGGCAAACAA
ACCACCGCTGGTAGCGGTGGTTTTTTTGTTTGCAAGCAGCAGATTACGCGCAGAAAAAAAGGATCTCAAG
AAGATCCTTTGATCTTTTCTACGGGGTCTGACGCTCAGTGGAACGAAAACTCACGTTAAGGGATTTTGGT
CATGAGATTATCAAAAAGGATCTTCACCTAGATCCTTTTAAATTAAAAATGAAGTTTTAAATCAATCTAA
AGTATATATGAGTAAACTTGGTCTGACAGTTACCAATGCTTAATCAGTGAGGCACCTATCTCAGCGATCT
GTCTATTTCGTTCATCCATAGTTGCCTGACTCCCCGTCGTGTAGATAACTACGATACGGGAGGGCTTACC
ATCTGGCCCCAGTGCTGCAATGATACCGCGAGACCCACGCTCACCGGCTCCAGATTTATCAGCAATAAAC
CAGCCAGCCGGAAGGGCCGAGCGCAGAAGTGGTCCTGCAACTTTATCCGCCTCCATCCAGTCTATTAATT
GTTGCCGGGAAGCTAGAGTAAGTAGTTCGCCAGTTAATAGTTTGCGCAACGTTGTTGCCATTGCTACAGG
CATCGTGGTGTCACGCTCGTCGTTTGGTATGGCTTCATTCAGCTCCGGTTCCCAACGATCAAGGCGAGTT
ACATGATCCCCCATGTTGTGCAAAAAAGCGGTTAGCTCCTTCGGTCCTCCGATCGTTGTCAGAAGTAAGT
TGGCCGCAGTGTTATCACTCATGGTTATGGCAGCACTGCATAATTCTCTTACTGTCATGCCATCCGTAAG
ATGCTTTTCTGTGACTGGTGAGTACTCAACCAAGTCATTCTGAGAATAGTGTATGCGGCGACCGAGTTGC
TCTTGCCCGGCGTCAATACGGGATAATACCGCGCCACATAGCAGAACTTTAAAAGTGCTCATCATTGGAA
AACGTTCTTCGGGGCGAAAACTCTCAAGGATCTTACCGCTGTTGAGATCCAGTTCGATGTAACCCACTCG
TGCACCCAACTGATCTTCAGCATCTTTTACTTTCACCAGCGTTTCTGGGTGAGCAAAAACAGGAAGGCAA
AATGCCGCAAAAAAGGGAATAAGGGCGACACGGAAATGTTGAATACTCATACTCTTCCTTTTTCAATATT
ATTGAAGCATTTATCAGGGTTATTGTCTCATGAGCGGATACATATTTGAATGTATTTAGAAAAATAAACA
AATAGGGGTTCCGCGCACATTTCCCCGAAAAGTGCCACCTGACGTCTAAGAAACCATTATTATCATGACA
TTAACCTATAAAAATAGGCGTATCACGAGGCCCTTTCGTCTCGCGCGTTTCGGTGATGACGGTGAAAACC
TCTGACACATGCAGCTCCCGGAGGAATGTGTGTCAGTTAGGGTGTGGAAAGTCCCCAGGCTCCCCAGGCA
GGCAGAAGTATGCAAAGCATGCATCTCAATTAGTCAGCAACCAGGTGTGGAAAGTCCCCAGGCTCCCCAG
CAGGCAGAAGTATGCAAAGCATGCATCTCAATTAGTCAGCAACCATAGTCCCGCCCCTAACTCCGCCCAT
CCCGCCCCTAACTCCGCCCAGTTCCGCCCATTCTCCGCCCCATGGCTGACTAATTTTTTTTATTTATGCA
GAGGCCGAGGCCGCCTCTGCCTCTGAGCTATTCCAGAAGTAGTGAGGAGGCTTTTTTGGAGGCCTAGGCT
TTTGCAAAAAGCTCCCGGGAGCTTGTATATCCATTTTCGTCCCGGAGACGGTCACAGCTTGTCTGTAAGC
GGATGCCGGGAGCAGACAAGCCCGTCAGGGCGCGTCAGCGGGTGTTGGCGGGTGTCGGGGCTGGCTTAAC
TATGCGGCATCAGAGCAGATTGTACTGAGAGTGCACCATATGCGGTGTGAAATACCGCACAGATGCGTAA
GGAGAAAATACCGCATCAGGAAATTGTAAGCGTTAATATTTTGTTAAAATTCGCGTTAAATTTTTGTTAA
ATCAGCTCATTTTTTAACCAATAGGCCGAAATCGGCAAAATCCCTTATAAATCAAAAGAATAGACCGAGA
TAGGGT
[37 nt withheld, positions 8127-8163]
AAAGAACGTGGACTCCAACGTCAAAGG
[49 nt withheld, positions 8191-8239]
T
[91 nt withheld, positions 8241-8331]
G
[124 nt withheld, positions 8333-8456]
CCATTCGCCATTCAGGCTGCGCAACTGTTGGGAAGGGCGATCGGTGCGGGCCTCTTCGCTATTACGCCAG
CTGGCGAAAGGGGGATGTGCTGCAAGGCGATTAAGTTGGGTAACGCCAGGGTTTTCCCAGTCACGACGTT
GTAAAACGACGGCCAGTGAATT
