>Addgene plasmid #72029 | Sema4b-AP-His | addgene partial sequence | sequence record 137057 | pMRB101-F 5'-aagatgcaggcagctgagtt-3'
GCTGTTAACGGTGGAGGGCAGTGTAGTCTGAGCAGTACTCGTTGCTGCCGCGCGCGCCACCAGACATAAT
AGCTGACAGACTAACAGACTGTTCCTTTCCATGGGTCTTTTCTGCAGAAGCTTGAATTCTCGAGGATCCG
CGGCCGCGCCACCATGGGCCGGGCGAGCCGCTCCGCTGTCCTGCGGCGCGCGCTGCTGCTGCTGCTGCTA
CTGCTGCTGCTGCGGACGACGACTACGCGGGCGCTCGGCCCCCGGATCAGTGTGCCGCTGGGCTCTGAAG
AAAGGCTGATTAGAAAATTTGAAGCTGAAAACATCTCCAACTACACGGCCCTTCTGCTGAGCCAGGATGG
CAAGACGCTGTATGTGGGGGCCCGAGAGGCCCTCTTTGCACTTAACAGCAACCTCAGCTTCTTGCCAGGC
GGGGAGTACCAAGAGCTGCTGTGGAGTGCAGATGCTGACAGGAAGCAGCAGTGCAGCTTCAAGGGCAAGG
ACCCAAAGCGTGACTGTCAAAACTACATCAAGATCCTCCTGCCACTCAACAGCAGCCACCTGCTCACCTG
TGGCACGGCCGCCTTCAGCCCCCTGTGTGCTTACATTCACATAGCGAGCTTTACTTTAGCCCAAGATGAG
GCCGGCAATGTCATTCTGGAGGATGGCAAGGGTCGTTGTCCCTTTGACCCCAACTTCAAGTCCACGGCTC
TGGTGGTTGATGGTGAGCTGTACACTGGA
