>Addgene plasmid #72029 | Sema4b-AP-His | addgene partial sequence | sequence record 137058 | SV40pA-R 5'-GAAATTTGTGATGCTATTGC-3'
GTTCTGCTTTAATAAGATCTCTAGATTAATGGTGATGGTGATGATGACCCGGGTGCGCGGCGTCGGTGGT
GCCGGCGGGGGGCGCCAGGTCGCAGGCGGTGTAGGGCTCCAGGCAGGCGGCGAAGGCCATGACGTGCGCT
ATGAAGGTCTGCTCCTGCACGCCGTGAACCAGGTGCGCCTGCGGGCCGCGCGCGAACACCGCCACGTCCT
CGCCTGCGTGGGTCTCTTCGTCCAGGGGCACTGCTGACTGCTGCCGATACTCGGGGCTCCCGCTCTCGCT
CTCGGTAACATCCGGCCGGGCGCCGTCCTTGAGCACATAGCCTGGACCGTTTCCGTATAGGAGGACCGTG
TAGGCCTTCCTGTCCCGGGCCTTGCCAGGGGCCAGCCCGAAGATGGAGCTCCCTCGCAGGGGGTAGCCTC
CGAAGGAGAAGACGTGGGAGTGGTCGGCAGTGACGAGGCTCAGCGTGTCCTCCTCGCTGGTGAGCTGGCC
CGCCCTCTCAATGGCGTCGTCGAACATGATCGTCTCAGTCAGTGCCCGGTAAGCCCTGCTTTCATGATGA
CCATGGTCGATGCGACCACCCTCCACGAAGAGGAAGAAGCCGCGGGGGTTCCTGCTCAGCAGGCGCAGGG
CAGCCTCTGTCATCTCCATCAGGGAGGGGTCCAGTGTGGAGTCTCGGTGGATCTCGTATTTCATGTCTCC
AGGCTCAAAGAGACCCATGAGATGGGTCACAGACGGGTCCAGGGAAGCCTGCATGAGCTCAGTGCGGTTC
C
